>Addgene plasmid #70651 | lentiCRISPR - C16orf80 sgRNA 1 | depositor partial sequence | sequence record 126493 | lentiCRISPR - C16orf80 sgRNA 1 sequence 650 bps
GTTAGAGAGTATTAGAATTAATTTGACTGTAAACACAAAGATATTAGTACAAAATACGTGACGTAGAAAG
TAATAATTTCTTGGGTAGTTTGCAGTTTTAAAATTATGTTTTAAAATGGACTATCATATGCTTACCGTAA
CTTGAAAGTATTTCGATTTCTTGGCTTTATATATCTTGTGGAAAGGACGAAACACCGTGTCTGAGAAGTA
AACCCGTGTTTTAGAGCTAGAAATAGCAAGTTAAAATAAGGCTAGTCCGTTATCAACTTGAAAAAGTGGC
ACCGAGTCGGTGCTTTTTTGAATTCTAGATCTTGAGACAAATGGCAGTATTCATCCACAATTTTAAAAGA
AAAGGGGGGATTGGGGGGTACAGTGCAGGGGAAAGAATAGTAGACATAATAGCAACAGACATACAAACTA
AAGAATTACAAAAACAAATTACAAAAATTCAAAATTTTCGGGTTTATTACAGGGACAGCAGAGATCCACT
TTGGCGCCGGCTCGAGTGGCTCCGGTGCCCGTCAGTGGGCAGAGCGCACATCGCCCACAGTCCCCGAGAA
GTTGGGGGGAGGGGTCGGCAATTGAACCGGTGCCTAGAGAAGGTGGCGCGGGGTAAACTGGGAAAGTGAT
GTCGTGTACTGGCTCCGCCT
