>Addgene plasmid #70651 | lentiCRISPR - C16orf80 sgRNA 1 | addgene partial sequence | sequence record 128324 | hU6-F 5'-GAGGGCCTATTTCCCATGATT-3'
ATACAAGGCTGTTAGAGAGATAATTAGAATTAATTTGACTGTAAACACAAAGATATTAGTACAAAATACG
TGACGTAGAAAGTAATAATTTCTTGGGTAGTTTGCAGTTTTAAAATTATGTTTTAAAATGGACTATCATA
TGCTTACCGTAACTTGAAAGTATTTCGATTTCTTGGCTTTATATATCTTGTGGAAAGGACGAAACACCGT
GTCTGAGAAGTAAACCCGTGTTTTAGAGCTAGAAATAGCAAGTTAAAATAAGGCTAGTCCGTTATCAACT
TGAAAAAGTGGCACCGAGTCGGTGCTTTTTTGAATTCTAGATCTTGAGACAAATGGCAGTATTCATCCAC
AATTTTAAAAGAAAAGGGGGGATTGGGGGGTACAGTGCAGGGGAAAGAATAGTAGACATAATAGCAACAG
ACATACAAACTAAAGAATTACAAAAACAAATTACAAAAATTCAAAATTTTCGGGTTTATTACAGGGACAG
CAGAGATCCACTTTGGCGCCGGCTCGAGTGGCTCCGGTGCCCGTCAGTGGGCAGAGCGCACATCGCCCAC
AGTCCCCGAGAAGTTGGGGGGAGGGGTCGGCAATTGAACCGGTGCCTAGAGAAGGTGGCGCGGGGTAAAC
TGGGAAAGTGATGTCGTGTACTGGCTCCGCCTTTTTCCCGAGGGTGGGGGAGAACCGTATATAAGTGCAG
TAGTCGCCGTGAACGTTCTTTTTCGCAACGGGTTTGCCGCCAGAACACAGGTGTCGTGACGCGGGATCCG
CCACCATGGATTACAAAGACGATGACGATAAGATGGCCCCAAAGAAGAAGCGGAAGGTCGGTATCCACGG
AGTCCCAGCAGCCGACAAGAAGTACAGCATCGGCCTGGACATCGGCACCAACTCTGTGGGCTGGGCCGTG
ATCACCGACGAGTACAAGGTGCCCAGCAAGAAATTCAAGGTGCTGGGCAACACCGACCGGCACAGCATCA
AGAAGAACCTGATCGGAGCCCTGCTGTTCGACAGCGGC
