>Addgene plasmid #70651 | lentiCRISPR - C16orf80 sgRNA 1 | addgene partial sequence | sequence record 128326 | hSpCas9-R1 5'-CGCTCGTGCTTCTTATCCTC-3'
GTCTGTGGAAGAAGCTGTCGTCCACCTTGGCCATCTCGTTGCTGAAGATCTCTTGCAGATAGCAGATCCG
GTTCTTCCGTCTGGTGTATCTTCTTCTGGCGGTTCTCTTCAGCCGGGTGGCCTCGGCTGTTTCGCCGCTG
TCGAACAGCAGGGCTCCGATCAGGTTCTTCTTGATGCTGTGCCGGTCGGTGTTGCCCAGCACCTTGAATT
TCTTGCTGGGCACCTTGTACTCGTCGGTGATCACGGCCCAGCCCACAGAGTTGGTGCCGATGTCCAGGCC
GATGCTGTACTTCTTGTCGGCTGCTGGGACTCCGTGGATACCGACCTTCCGCTTCTTCTTTGGGGCCATC
TTATCGTCATCGTCTTTGTAATCCATGGTGGCGGATCCCGCGTCACGACACCTGTGTTCTGGCGGCAAAC
CCGTTGCGAAAAAGAACGTTCACGGCGACTACTGCACTTATATACGGTTCTCCCCCACCCTCGGGAAAAA
GGCGGAGCCAGTACACGACATCACTTTCCCAGTTTACCCCGCGCCACCTTCTCTAGGCACCGGTTCAATT
GCCGACCCCTCCCCCCAACTTCTCGGGGACTGTGGGCGATGTGCGCTCTGCCCACTGACGGGCACCGGAG
CCACTCGAGCCGGCGCCAAAGTGGATCTCTGCTGTCCCTGTAATAAACCCGAAAATTTTGAATTTTTGTA
ATTTGTTTTTGTAATTCTTTAGTTTGTATGTCTGTTGCTATTATGTCTACTATTCTTTCCCCTGCACTGT
ACCCCCCAATCCCCCCTTTTCTTTTAAAATTGTGGATGAATACTGCCATTTGTCTCAAGATCTAGAATTC
AAAAAAGCACCGACTCGGTGCCACTTTTTCAAGTTGATAACGGACTAGCCTTATTTTAACTTGCTATTTC
TAGCTCTAAAACACGGGTTTACTTCTCAGACACGGTGTTTCGTCCTTTCCACAAGATATATAAAGCCAAG
AAATCGAAATACTTTCAAGTTACGGTAAGCATATGATAGTCCATTTTAAA
