[The description below was written by a language model from this plasmid's Addgene catalogue record.]
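Description:
lentiCRISPR - C16orf80 sgRNA 1 is an all-in-one lentiviral CRISPR knockout plasmid built on the lentiCRISPR v1 backbone and intended for delivery into mammalian cells. It is propagated in bacteria under ampicillin selection; the record specifies a recombination-deficient "stable" cloning strain, the usual choice for lentiviral plasmids because their repeated terminal sequences are prone to rearrangement. The copy number is listed as unknown, and no feature table is provided, so the origin of replication and the specific viral elements (LTRs, packaging signal and similar parts) are not itemised in the record.

The payload consists of two expression units. An EFS promoter, a compact form of the EF-1α promoter that is useful where lentiviral packaging capacity is limited, drives human codon-optimized Cas9 together with puromycin resistance, so transduced cells can be selected with puromycin while expressing the nuclease. The record does not say how the two coding sequences are linked. A separate U6 promoter, an RNA polymerase III promoter suited to short, precisely initiated transcripts, expresses a synthetic single-guide RNA whose 20-nucleotide spacer targets C16orf80. The codon optimization and the associated study of essential genes in the human genome indicate a human target. Because the nuclease, guide and selection marker travel in a single provirus, one transduction is enough to direct Cas9 cleavage at the target locus and generate disruptive indels.

The "sgRNA 1" in the name suggests it is one of several guides against this gene. It is suited to individual knockout and validation experiments examining the requirement for C16orf80 in cell proliferation or survival.
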