Addgene plasmid #70651: lentiCRISPR - C16orf80 sgRNA 1
Purpose: Expresses human codon-optimized Cas9 protein and puromycin resistance from EFS promoter and a C16orf80 targeting synthetic single-guide RNA (sgRNA) element from U6 promoter. Lentiviral backbone.
Depositing lab: David Sabatini. Publication: Identification and characterization of essential genes in the human genome. Wang T, Birsoy K, Hughes NW, Krupczak KM, Post Y, Wei JJ, Lander ES, Sabatini DM. Science. 2015 Oct 15. pii: aac7041. 10.1126/science.aac7041 PubMed 26472758.
Backbone
  Vector backbone: lentiCRISPR v1
  Vector type: Mammalian Expression, Lentiviral, CRISPR
Growth in bacteria
  Bacterial resistance: Ampicillin, 100 μg/mL
  Growth temperature: 37°C
  Growth strain: NEB Stable
  Copy number: Unknown
Gene/Insert
  Gene/Insert name: sgRNA against C16orf80
  gRNA/shRNA sequence: TGTCTGAGAAGTAAACCCGT
Terms and licenses: Academic/Nonprofit Terms; Industry Terms: Not Available to Industry
How to cite: lentiCRISPR - C16orf80 sgRNA 1 was a gift from David Sabatini (Addgene plasmid # 70651 ; http://n2t.net/addgene:70651 ; RRID:Addgene_70651)
